Addgene plasmid #59360: pLenLox_U6 p53
Purpose: Lentiviral expression vector: p53 shRNA under control of mouse U6 promoter, EGFP-expression driven by CAG promoter to monitor expression.
Depositing lab: Peter Scheiffele. Depositing organization: Columbia University. Publication: Control of excitatory and inhibitory synapse formation by neuroligins. Chih B, Engelman H, Scheiffele P. Science. 2005 Feb 25;307(5713):1324-8. Epub 2005 Jan 27. 10.1126/science.1107470 PubMed 15681343.
Backbone
  Vector backbone: pLL3.7
  Backbone size w/o insert (bp): 8777
  Total vector size (bp): 8831
  Modifications to backbone: GFP expression is driven by CAG-promoter (instead of CMV-promoter)
  Vector type: Mammalian Expression, Lentiviral
Growth in bacteria
  Bacterial resistance: Ampicillin, 100 μg/mL
  Growth temperature: 30°C
  Growth strain: Stbl3
  Growth instructions: Growth in standard bacterial strains (e.g. DH5alpha) at 37°C is possible, however, growth in SURE cells (37°C) or Stbl3 cells (30°C) is recommended to reduce the risk of recombination.
  Copy number: High Copy
Gene/Insert 1
  Gene/Insert name: shRNA p53 (mouse) (alt names: p53; Trp53)
  Species: M. musculus (mouse)
  Insert size (bp): 54
  GenBank ID: NM_011640 NM_001127233
  Entrez Gene: Trp53 (a.k.a. Tp53, bbl, bfy, bhy, p44, p53)
  Promoter: mouse U6
  Cloning method: Restriction Enzyme; 5′ cloning site HpaI (destroyed during cloning); 3′ cloning site XhoI (not destroyed)
  Sequencing primers: 5′ mU6-F (5'-CAGCACAAAAGGAAACTCACC-3'); mU6-F2 (5'-ACAGACTTGTGGGAGAAGC-3')
Gene/Insert 2
  Gene/Insert name: eGFP (alt name: enhanced green fluorescent protein)
  Insert size (bp): 720
  Promoter: CAG
  Cloning method: Unknown
  Sequencing primers: 5′ pCAG-F (5'-GCAACGTGCTGGTTATTGTG-3')
Terms and licenses: Academic/Nonprofit Terms; Industry Terms: Not Available to Industry
How to cite: pLenLox_U6 p53 was a gift from Peter Scheiffele (Addgene plasmid # 59360 ; http://n2t.net/addgene:59360 ; RRID:Addgene_59360)
