[The description below was written by a language model from this plasmid's Addgene catalogue record and pLannotate feature annotations shown in this document.]
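Description:
pLenLox_U6 p53 is an 8.8 kb HIV-1-based lentiviral transfer plasmid built on the pLL3.7 (LentiLox) backbone, designed to knock down mouse p53 (Trp53) by RNA interference while marking transduced cells with green fluorescence. In bacteria it is maintained through a high-copy ColE1/pUC-type origin and selected with ampicillin via the β-lactamase gene. Because the repeated LTR sequences can recombine, the record recommends recombination-deficient host strains.

The viral portion begins with a CMV enhancer/promoter fused to a truncated 5' LTR, an arrangement that typically drives genomic RNA production in packaging cells without Tat. This is followed by the Ψ packaging signal with a partial gag sequence, the Rev response element for nuclear export of unspliced RNA, and the cPPT/CTS element that aids nuclear import. The payload has two independent units. A mouse U6 RNA polymerase III promoter transcribes a 54 bp short hairpin directed against mouse Trp53, cloned between the HpaI and XhoI sites. Downstream, EGFP is expressed from a CAG promoter (CMV enhancer, chicken β-actin promoter and chimeric intron), which replaces the CMV promoter of the parental pLL3.7. The CAG-EGFP cassette is flanked by two loxP sites, so Cre recombinase should be able to excise the reporter. A WPRE follows to enhance transcript stability and expression, then a nef fragment and a truncated 3' LTR.

The plasmid is used with separate packaging and envelope plasmids to produce lentivirus for p53 knockdown in mouse cells, with EGFP fluorescence reporting transduction. It comes from a study of synapse formation in neurons, although the record does not state what specific role the p53 hairpin played there.
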