Features (pLannotate 1.2.2; 25 found; start..end, strand, type, name):
     31..83      -  misc_feature   bom (fragment): basis of mobility region from pBR322
    238..617     +  enhancer       CMV enhancer: human cytomegalovirus immediate early enhancer
    618..817     +  promoter       CMV promoter: human cytomegalovirus (CMV) immediate early promoter
    835..1015    +  LTR            5' LTR (truncated): truncated 5' long terminal repeat (LTR) from HIV-1
   1062..1187    +  misc_feature   HIV-1 Ψ: packaging signal of human immunodeficiency virus type 1
   1171..1509    +  CDS            HIV-1 gag (fragment): gag protein from human immunodeficiency virus 1; gag
   1686..1919    +  misc_feature   RRE: The Rev response element (RRE) of HIV-1 allows for Rev-dependent mRNA export from the nucleus to the cytoplasm.
   2296..2396    +  CDS            Rev (fragment): human immunodeficiency virus 1 (HIV-1) Rev protein; rev; enhances nuclear export of unspliced and incompletely spliced viral mRNAs
   2446..2563    +  misc_feature   cPPT/CTS: central polypurine tract and central termination sequence of HIV-1
   2622..2935    +  promoter       U6 promoter: RNA polymerase III promoter for mouse U6 snRNA (Das et al., 1988)
   2990..3015    -  misc_feature   MCS (fragment): pBluescript multiple cloning site
   3050..3083    +  protein_bind   loxP: Cre-mediated recombination occurs in the 8-bp core sequence (GCATACAT). Cre recombinase
   3208..3511    +  enhancer       CMV enhancer: human cytomegalovirus immediate early enhancer
   3513..3790    +  promoter       chicken β-actin promoter: No description available
   3792..4809    +  intron         chimeric intron: chimera between introns from chicken β-actin and rabbit β-globin
   4892..5608    +  CDS            EGFP: EGFP is a basic (constitutively fluorescent) green fluorescent protein published in 1996, derived from Aequorea victoria. It is reported to be a rapidly-maturing weak dimer with moderate acid sensitivity.
   5631..5664    +  protein_bind   loxP: Cre-mediated recombination occurs in the 8-bp core sequence (GCATACAT). Cre recombinase
   5697..5720    +  misc_feature   MCS (fragment): pBluescript multiple cloning site
   5720..6308    +  misc_feature   WPRE: woodchuck hepatitis virus posttranscriptional regulatory element
   6309..6328    +  misc_feature   MCS (fragment): pBluescript multiple cloning site
   6330..6830    +  CDS            nef (fragment): NEF_HV1LA - Experimental evidence at protein level: Swiss-Prot protein existence level 1. Extracellular Nef protein targets CD4(+) T-lymphocytes for apoptosis by interacting with CXCR4 surface receptors. From Human immunodeficiency virus type 1 group M subtype B (isolate Lai) (HIV-1).
   6837..7017    +  LTR            5' LTR (truncated): truncated 5' long terminal repeat (LTR) from HIV-1
   7079..7667    -  rep_origin     ori: high-copy-number ColE1/pMB1/pBR322/pUC origin of replication
   7838..8698    -  CDS            AmpR: β-lactamase; bla; confers resistance to ampicillin, carbenicillin, and related antibiotics
   8699..8803    -  promoter       AmpR promoter: bla
>Addgene plasmid #59360 | pLenLox_U6 p53 | depositor full sequence | sequence record 93311 | pLenLox_U6 p53 sequence 8831 bps
GTCGACGGATCGGGAGATCTCCCGATCCCCTATGGTGCACTCTCAGTACAATCTGCTCTGATGCCGCATA
GTTAAGCCAGTATCTGCTCCCTGCTTGTGTGTTGGAGGTCGCTGAGTAGTGCGCGAGCAAAATTTAAGCT
ACAACAAGGCAAGGCTTGACCGACAATTGCATGAAGAATCTGCTTAGGGTTAGGCGTTTTGCGCTGCTTC
GCGATGTACGGGCCAGATATACGCGTTGACATTGATTATTGACTAGTTATTAATAGTAATCAATTACGGG
GTCATTAGTTCATAGCCCATATATGGAGTTCCGCGTTACATAACTTACGGTAAATGGCCCGCCTGGCTGA
CCGCCCAACGACCCCCGCCCATTGACGTCAATAATGACGTATGTTCCCATAGTAACGCCAATAGGGACTT
TCCATTGACGTCAATGGGTGGAGTATTTACGGTAAACTGCCCACTTGGCAGTACATCAAGTGTATCATAT
GCCAAGTACGCCCCCTATTGACGTCAATGACGGTAAATGGCCCGCCTGGCATTATGCCCAGTACATGACC
TTATGGGACTTTCCTACTTGGCAGTACATCTACGTATTAGTCATCGCTATTACCATGGTGATGCGGTTTT
GGCAGTACATCAATGGGCGTGGATAGCGGTTTGACTCACGGGGATTTCCAAGTCTCCACCCCATTGACGT
CAATGGGAGTTTGTTTTGGCACCAAAATCAACGGGACTTTCCAAAATGTCGTAACAACTCCGCCCCATTG
ACGCAAATGGGCGGTAGGCGTGTACGGTGGGAGGTCTATATAAGCAGCGCGTTTTGCCTGTACTGGGTCT
CTCTGGTTAGACCAGATCTGAGCCTGGGAGCTCTCTGGCTAACTAGGGAACCCACTGCTTAAGCCTCAAT
AAAGCTTGCCTTGAGTGCTTCAAGTAGTGTGTGCCCGTCTGTTGTGTGACTCTGGTAACTAGAGATCCCT
CAGACCCTTTTAGTCAGTGTGGAAAATCTCTAGCAGTGGCGCCCGAACAGGGACTTGAAAGCGAAAGGGA
AACCAGAGGAGCTCTCTCGACGCAGGACTCGGCTTGCTGAAGCGCGCACGGCAAGAGGCGAGGGGCGGCG
ACTGGTGAGTACGCCAAAAATTTTGACTAGCGGAGGCTAGAAGGAGAGAGATGGGTGCGAGAGCGTCAGT
ATTAAGCGGGGGAGAATTAGATCGCGATGGGAAAAAATTCGGTTAAGGCCAGGGGGAAAGAAAAAATATA
AATTAAAACATATAGTATGGGCAAGCAGGGAGCTAGAACGATTCGCAGTTAATCCTGGCCTGTTAGAAAC
ATCAGAAGGCTGTAGACAAATACTGGGACAGCTACAACCATCCCTTCAGACAGGATCAGAAGAACTTAGA
TCATTATATAATACAGTAGCAACCCTCTATTGTGTGCATCAAAGGATAGAGATAAAAGACACCAAGGAAG
CTTTAGACAAGATAGAGGAAGAGCAAAACAAAAGTAAGACCACCGCACAGCAAGCGGCCGGCCGCGCTGA
TCTTCAGACCTGGAGGAGGAGATATGAGGGACAATTGGAGAAGTGAATTATATAAATATAAAGTAGTAAA
AATTGAACCATTAGGAGTAGCACCCACCAAGGCAAAGAGAAGAGTGGTGCAGAGAGAAAAAAGAGCAGTG
GGAATAGGAGCTTTGTTCCTTGGGTTCTTGGGAGCAGCAGGAAGCACTATGGGCGCAGCGTCAATGACGC
TGACGGTACAGGCCAGACAATTATTGTCTGGTATAGTGCAGCAGCAGAACAATTTGCTGAGGGCTATTGA
GGCGCAACAGCATCTGTTGCAACTCACAGTCTGGGGCATCAAGCAGCTCCAGGCAAGAATCCTGGCTGTG
GAAAGATACCTAAAGGATCAACAGCTCCTGGGGATTTGGGGTTGCTCTGGAAAACTCATTTGCACCACTG
CTGTGCCTTGGAATGCTAGTTGGAGTAATAAATCTCTGGAACAGATTTGGAATCACACGACCTGGATGGA
GTGGGACAGAGAAATTAACAATTACACAAGCTTAATACACTCCTTAATTGAAGAATCGCAAAACCAGCAA
GAAAAGAATGAACAAGAATTATTGGAATTAGATAAATGGGCAAGTTTGTGGAATTGGTTTAACATAACAA
ATTGGCTGTGGTATATAAAATTATTCATAATGATAGTAGGAGGCTTGGTAGGTTTAAGAATAGTTTTTGC
TGTACTTTCTATAGTGAATAGAGTTAGGCAGGGATATTCACCATTATCGTTTCAGACCCACCTCCCAACC
CCGAGGGGACCCGACAGGCCCGAAGGAATAGAAGAAGAAGGTGGAGAGAGAGACAGAGACAGATCCATTC
GATTAGTGAACGGATCGGCACTGCGTGCGCCAATTCTGCAGACAAATGGCAGTATTCATCCACAATTTTA
AAAGAAAAGGGGGGATTGGGGGGTACAGTGCAGGGGAAAGAATAGTAGACATAATAGCAACAGACATACA
AACTAAAGAATTACAAAAACAAATTACAAAAATTCAAAATTTTCGGGTTTATTACAGGGACAGCAGAGAT
CCAGTTTGGTTAGTACCGGGCCCGCTCTAGAGATCCGACGCCGCCATCTCTAGGCCCGCGCCGGCCCCCT
CGCACAGACTTGTGGGAGAAGCTCGGCTACTCCCCTGCCCCGGTTAATTTGCATATAATATTTCCTAGTA
ACTATAGAGGCTTAATGTGCGATAAAAGACAGATAATCTGTTCTTTTTAATACTAGCTACATTTTACATG
ATAGGCTTGGATTTCTATAAGAGATACAAATACTAAATTATTATTTTAAAAAACAGCACAAAAGGAAACT
CACCCTAACTGTAAAGTAATTGTGTGTTTTGAGACTATAAATATCCCTTGGAGAAAAGCCTTGTTTGTAC
ATGTGTAATAGCTCCTTCAAGAGAGGAGCTATTACACATGTACTTTTTTCTCGAGGTCGACGGTATCGAT
AAGCTCGCTTCACGAGATTCCAGCAGGTCGAGGGACCTAATAACTTCGTATAGCATACATTATACGAAGT
TATATTAAGGGTTCCAAGCTTAAGCGGCCGCGTGGATAACCGTATTACCGCCACATTGATTATTGACTAG
TTATTAATAGTAATCAATTACGGGGTCATTAGTTCATAGCCCATATATGGAGTTCCGCGTTACATAACTT
ACGGTAAATGGCCCGCCTGGCTGACCGCCCAACGACCCCCGCCCATTGACGTCAATAATGACGTATGTTC
CCATAGTAACGCCAATAGGGACTTTCCATTGACGTCAATGGGTGGAGTATTTACGGTAAACTGCCCACTT
GGCAGTACATCAAGTGTATCATATGCCAAGTACGCCCCCTATTGACGTCAATGACGGTAAATGGCCCGCC
TGGCATTATGCCCAGTACATGACCTTATGGGACTTTCCTACTTGGCAGTACATCTACGTATTAGTCATCG
CTATTACCATGGTCGAGGTGAGCCCCACGTTCTGCTTCACTCTCCCCATCTCCCCCCCCTCCCCACCCCC
AATTTTGTATTTATTTATTTTTTAATTATTTTGTGCAGCGATGGGGGCGGGGGGGGGGGGGGGGCGCGCG
CCAGGCGGGGCGGGGCGGGGCGAGGGGCGGGGCGGGGCGAGGCGGAGAGGTGCGGCGGCAGCCAATCAGA
GCGGCGCGCTCCGAAAGTTTCCTTTTATGGCGAGGCGGCGGCGGCGGCGGCCCTATAAAAAGCGAAGCGC
GCGGCGGGCGGGGAGTCGCTGCGACGCTGCCTTCGCCCCGTGCCCCGCTCCGCCGCCGCCTCGCGCCGCC
CGCCCCGGCTCTGACTGACCGCGTTACTCCCACAGGTGAGCGGGCGGGACGGCCCTTCTCCTCCGGGCTG
TAATTAGCGCTTGGTTTAATGACGGCTTGTTTCTTTTCTGTGGCTGCGTGAAAGCCTTGAGGGGCTCCGG
GAGGGCCCTTTGTGCGGGGGGAGCGGCTCGGGGGGTGCGTGCGTGTGTGTGTGCGTGGGGAGCGCCGCGT
GCGGCTCCGCGCTGCCCGGCGGCTGTGAGCGCTGCGGGCGCGGCGCGGGGCTTTGTGCGCTCCGCAGTGT
GCGCGAGGGGAGCGCGGCCGGGGGCGGTGCCCCGCGGTGCGGGGGGGGCTGCGAGGGGAACAAAGGCTGC
GTGCGGGGTGTGTGCGTGGGGGGGTGAGCAGGGGGTGTGGGCGCGTCGGTCGGGCTGCAACCCCCCCTGC
ACCCCCCTCCCCGAGTTGCTGAGCACGGCCCGGCTTCGGGTGCGGGGCTCCGTACGGGGCGTGGCGCGGG
GCTCGCCGTGCCGGGCGGGGGGTGGCGGCAGGTGGGGGTGCCGGGCGGGGCGGGGCCGCCTCGGGCCGGG
GAGGGCTCGGGGGAGGGGCGCGGCGGCCCCCGGAGCGCCGGCGGCTGTCGAGGCGCGGCGAGCCGCAGCC
ATTGCCTTTTATGGTAATCGTGCGAGAGGGCGCAGGGACTTCCTTTGTCCCAAATCTGTGCGGAGCCGAA
ATCTGGGAGGCGCCGCCGCACCCCCTCTAGCGGGCGCGGGGCGAAGCGGTGCGGCGCCGGCAGGAAGGAA
ATGGGCGGGGAGGGCCTTCGTGCGTCGCCGCGCCGCCGTCCCCTTCTCCCTCTCCAGCCTCGGGGCTGTC
CGCGGGGGGACGGCTGCCTTCGGGGGGGACGGGGCAGGGCGGGGTTCGGCTTCTGGCGTGTGACCGGCGG
CTCTAGAGCCTCTGCTAACCATGTTCATGCCTTCTTCTTTTTCCTACAGCTCCTGGGCAACGTGCTGGTT
ATTGTGCTGTCTCATCATTTTGGCAAAGAATTCGCGGCCGCTAGCGCTACCGGTCGCCACCATGGTGAGC
AAGGGCGAGGAGCTGTTCACCGGGGTGGTGCCCATCCTGGTCGAGCTGGACGGCGACGTAAACGGCCACA
AGTTCAGCGTGTCCGGCGAGGGCGAGGGCGATGCCACCTACGGCAAGCTGACCCTGAAGTTCATCTGCAC
CACCGGCAAGCTGCCCGTGCCCTGGCCCACCCTCGTGACCACCCTGACCTACGGCGTGCAGTGCTTCAGC
CGCTACCCCGACCACATGAAGCAGCACGACTTCTTCAAGTCCGCCATGCCCGAAGGCTACGTCCAGGAGC
GCACCATCTTCTTCAAGGACGACGGCAACTACAAGACCCGCGCCGAGGTGAAGTTCGAGGGCGACACCCT
GGTGAACCGCATCGAGCTGAAGGGCATCGACTTCAAGGAGGACGGCAACATCCTGGGGCACAAGCTGGAG
TACAACTACAACAGCCACAACGTCTATATCATGGCCGACAAGCAGAAGAACGGCATCAAGGTGAACTTCA
AGATCCGCCACAACATCGAGGACGGCAGCGTGCAGCTCGCCGACCACTACCAGCAGAACACCCCCATCGG
CGACGGCCCCGTGCTGCTGCCCGACAACCACTACCTGAGCACCCAGTCCGCCCTGAGCAAAGACCCCAAC
GAGAAGCGCGATCACATGGTCCTGCTGGAGTTCGTGACCGCCGCCGGGATCACTCTCGGCATGGACGAGC
TGTACAAGTAGGAATTCGTCGAGGGACCTAATAACTTCGTATAGCATACATTATACGAAGTTATACATGT
TTAAGGGTTCCGGTTCCACTAGGTACAATTCGATATCAAGCTTATCGATAATCAACCTCTGGATTACAAA
ATTTGTGAAAGATTGACTGGTATTCTTAACTATGTTGCTCCTTTTACGCTATGTGGATACGCTGCTTTAA
TGCCTTTGTATCATGCTATTGCTTCCCGTATGGCTTTCATTTTCTCCTCCTTGTATAAATCCTGGTTGCT
GTCTCTTTATGAGGAGTTGTGGCCCGTTGTCAGGCAACGTGGCGTGGTGTGCACTGTGTTTGCTGACGCA
ACCCCCACTGGTTGGGGCATTGCCACCACCTGTCAGCTCCTTTCCGGGACTTTCGCTTTCCCCCTCCCTA
TTGCCACGGCGGAACTCATCGCCGCCTGCCTTGCCCGCTGCTGGACAGGGGCTCGGCTGTTGGGCACTGA
CAATTCCGTGGTGTTGTCGGGGAAATCATCGTCCTTTCCTTGGCTGCTCGCCTGTGTTGCCACCTGGATT
CTGCGCGGGACGTCCTTCTGCTACGTCCCTTCGGCCCTCAATCCAGCGGACCTTCCTTCCCGCGGCCTGC
TGCCGGCTCTGCGGCCTCTTCCGCGTCTTCGCCTTCGCCCTCAGACGAGTCGGATCTCCCTTTGGGCCGC
CTCCCCGCATCGATACCGTCGACCTCGATCGAGACCTAGAAAAACATGGAGCAATCACAAGTAGCAATAC
AGCAGCTACCAATGCTGATTGTGCCTGGCTAGAAGCACAAGAGGAGGAGGAGGTGGGTTTTCCAGTCACA
CCTCAGGTACCTTTAAGACCAATGACTTACAAGGCAGCTGTAGATCTTAGCCACTTTTTAAAAGAAAAGG
GGGGACTGGAAGGGCTAATTCACTCCCAACGAAGACAAGATATCCTTGATCTGTGGATCTACCACACACA
AGGCTACTTCCCTGATTGGCAGAACTACACACCAGGGCCAGGGATCAGATATCCACTGACCTTTGGATGG
TGCTACAAGCTAGTACCAGTTGAGCAAGAGAAGGTAGAAGAAGCCAATGAAGGAGAGAACACCCGCTTGT
TACACCCTGTGAGCCTGCATGGGATGGATGACCCGGAGAGAGAAGTATTAGAGTGGAGGTTTGACAGCCG
CCTAGCATTTCATCACATGGCCCGAGAGCTGCATCCGGACTGTACTGGGTCTCTCTGGTTAGACCAGATC
TGAGCCTGGGAGCTCTCTGGCTAACTAGGGAACCCACTGCTTAAGCCTCAATAAAGCTTGCCTTGAGTGC
TTCAAGTAGTGTGTGCCCGTCTGTTGTGTGACTCTGGTAACTAGAGATCCCTCAGACCCTTTTAGTCAGT
GTGGAAAATCTCTAGCAGCATGTGAGCAAAAGGCCAGCAAAAGGCCAGGAACCGTAAAAAGGCCGCGTTG
CTGGCGTTTTTCCATAGGCTCCGCCCCCCTGACGAGCATCACAAAAATCGACGCTCAAGTCAGAGGTGGC
GAAACCCGACAGGACTATAAAGATACCAGGCGTTTCCCCCTGGAAGCTCCCTCGTGCGCTCTCCTGTTCC
GACCCTGCCGCTTACCGGATACCTGTCCGCCTTTCTCCCTTCGGGAAGCGTGGCGCTTTCTCATAGCTCA
CGCTGTAGGTATCTCAGTTCGGTGTAGGTCGTTCGCTCCAAGCTGGGCTGTGTGCACGAACCCCCCGTTC
AGCCCGACCGCTGCGCCTTATCCGGTAACTATCGTCTTGAGTCCAACCCGGTAAGACACGACTTATCGCC
ACTGGCAGCAGCCACTGGTAACAGGATTAGCAGAGCGAGGTATGTAGGCGGTGCTACAGAGTTCTTGAAG
TGGTGGCCTAACTACGGCTACACTAGAAGAACAGTATTTGGTATCTGCGCTCTGCTGAAGCCAGTTACCT
TCGGAAAAAGAGTTGGTAGCTCTTGATCCGGCAAACAAACCACCGCTGGTAGCGGTGGTTTTTTTGTTTG
CAAGCAGCAGATTACGCGCAGAAAAAAAGGATCTCAAGAAGATCCTTTGATCTTTTCTACGGGGTCTGAC
GCTCAGTGGAACGAAAACTCACGTTAAGGGATTTTGGTCATGAGATTATCAAAAAGGATCTTCACCTAGA
TCCTTTTAAATTAAAAATGAAGTTTTAAATCAATCTAAAGTATATATGAGTAAACTTGGTCTGACAGTTA
CCAATGCTTAATCAGTGAGGCACCTATCTCAGCGATCTGTCTATTTCGTTCATCCATAGTTGCCTGACTC
CCCGTCGTGTAGATAACTACGATACGGGAGGGCTTACCATCTGGCCCCAGTGCTGCAATGATACCGCGAG
ACCCACGCTCACCGGCTCCAGATTTATCAGCAATAAACCAGCCAGCCGGAAGGGCCGAGCGCAGAAGTGG
TCCTGCAACTTTATCCGCCTCCATCCAGTCTATTAATTGTTGCCGGGAAGCTAGAGTAAGTAGTTCGCCA
GTTAATAGTTTGCGCAACGTTGTTGCCATTGCTACAGGCATCGTGGTGTCACGCTCGTCGTTTGGTATGG
CTTCATTCAGCTCCGGTTCCCAACGATCAAGGCGAGTTACATGATCCCCCATGTTGTGCAAAAAAGCGGT
TAGCTCCTTCGGTCCTCCGATCGTTGTCAGAAGTAAGTTGGCCGCAGTGTTATCACTCATGGTTATGGCA
GCACTGCATAATTCTCTTACTGTCATGCCATCCGTAAGATGCTTTTCTGTGACTGGTGAGTACTCAACCA
AGTCATTCTGAGAATAGTGTATGCGGCGACCGAGTTGCTCTTGCCCGGCGTCAATACGGGATAATACCGC
GCCACATAGCAGAACTTTAAAAGTGCTCATCATTGGAAAACGTTCTTCGGGGCGAAAACTCTCAAGGATC
TTACCGCTGTTGAGATCCAGTTCGATGTAACCCACTCGTGCACCCAACTGATCTTCAGCATCTTTTACTT
TCACCAGCGTTTCTGGGTGAGCAAAAACAGGAAGGCAAAATGCCGCAAAAAAGGGAATAAGGGCGACACG
GAAATGTTGAATACTCATACTCTTCCTTTTTCAATATTATTGAAGCATTTATCAGGGTTATTGTCTCATG
AGCGGATACATATTTGAATGTATTTAGAAAAATAAACAAATAGGGGTTCCGCGCACATTTCCCCGAAAAG
TGCCACCTGAC
