>Addgene plasmid #59360 | pLenLox_U6 p53 | addgene partial sequence | sequence record 116128 | pCAG-F 5'-GCAACGTGCTGGTTATTGTG-3'
GAGCAAGGGCGAGGAGCTGTTCACCGGGGTGGTGCCCATCCTGGTCGAGCTGGACGGCGACGTAAACGGC
CACAAGTTCAGCGTGTCCGGCGAGGGCGAGGGCGATGCCACCTACGGCAAGCTGACCCTGAAGTTCATCT
GCACCACCGGCAAGCTGCCCGTGCCCTGGCCCACCCTCGTGACCACCCTGACCTACGGCGTGCAGTGCTT
CAGCCGCTACCCCGACCACATGAAGCAGCACGACTTCTTCAAGTCCGCCATGCCCGAAGGCTACGTCCAG
GAGCGCACCATCTTCTTCAAGGACGACGGCAACTACAAGACCCGCGCCGAGGTGAAGTTCGAGGGCGACA
CCCTGGTGAACCGCATCGAGCTGAAGGGCATCGACTTCAAGGAGGACGGCAACATCCTGGGGCACAAGCT
GGAGTACAACTACAACAGCCACAACGTCTATATCATGGCCGACAAGCAGAAGAACGGCATCAAGGTGAAC
TTCAAGATCCGCCACAACATCGAGGACGGCAGCGTGCAGCTCGCCGACCACTACCAGCAGAACACCCCCA
TCGGCGACGGCCCCGTGCTGCTGCCCGACAACCACTACCTGAGCACCCAGTCCGCCCTGAGCAAAGACCC
CAACGAGAAGCGCGATCACATGGTCCTGCTGGAGTTCGTGACCGCCGCCGGGATCACTCTCGGCATGGAC
GAGCTGTACAAGTAGGAATTCGTCGAGGGACCTAATAACTTCGTATAGCATACATT
