>Addgene plasmid #59360 | pLenLox_U6 p53 | addgene partial sequence | sequence record 119115 | pLLU-5 5'-cacagacttgtgggagaagc-3'
GCATATAATATTTCCTAGTAACTATAGAGGCTTAATGTGCGATAAAAGACAGATAATCTGTTCTTTTTAA
TACTAGCTACATTTTACATGATAGGCTTGGATTTCTATAAGAGATACAAATACTAAATTATTATTTTAAA
AAACAGCACAAAAGGAAACTCACCCTAACTGTAAAGTAATTGTGTGTTTTGAGACTATAAATATCCCTTG
GAGAAAAGCCTTGTTTGTACATGTGTAATAGCTCCTTCAAGAGAGGAGCTATTACACATGTACTTTTTTC
TCGAGGTCGACGGTATCGATAAGCTCGCTTCACGAGATTCCAGCAGGTCGAGGGACCTAATAACTTCGTA
TAGCATACATTATACGAAGTTATATTAAGGGTTCCAAGCTTAAGCGGCCGCGTGGATAACCGTATTACCG
CTCGACATTGATTATTGACTAGTTATTAATAGTAATCAATTACGGGGTCATTAGTTCATA
